>Addgene plasmid #20532 | pWZL Neo Myr Flag MAST1 | addgene partial sequence | sequence record 26357 | 20532 with pWZL-Fwd
CTCCTTCTCTAGGCGCCGGCCGGATCCAGAATTCGCCACCATGGGGTCTTCAAAATCTAAACCAAAGGAC
CCCAGCCAGCGCCGGCGCAGGATCCGAGGTTACCTTGACTACAAAGACGATGACGACAAGCAATTGACAA
GTTTGTACAAAAAAGTTGGCATGGGTCACATCAAGCTCACAGATTTCGGCCTCTCCAAGATGGGGCTCAT
GAGCCTCACCACCAACTTATATGAAGGCCACATCGAGAAGGACGCCCGAGAGTTCCTGGACAAACAGGTG
TGTGGGACCCCAGAGTACATCGCGCCCGAGGTCATCCTGCGTCAAGGCTACGGCAAGCCAGTGGACTGGT
GGGCTATGGGGATCATCCTCTACGAGTTCCTGGTGGGCTGTGTGCCCTTCTTCGGAGACACACCAGAGGA
GCTATTTGGACAGGTCATCAGTGATGACATCCTGTGGCCCGAGGGGGATGAGGCCCTACCTACGGAGGCC
CAACTCCTCATATCCAGCCTCCTGCAGACCAACCCTCTGGTCAGGCTTGGGGCAGGCGGCGCTTTTGAGG
TGAAGCAGCACAGTTTCTTTCGAGACCTGGACTGGACAGGGCTGCTGAGGCAGAAGGCCGAGTTCATCCC
CCACCTAGAGTCGGAAGATGACACTAGCTACTTTGACACCCGCTCAGACAGGTATCACCACGTGAACTCC
TATGACGAGGATGACACGACGGAGGAGGAGCCCGTGGAAATCCGCCAGTTCTCTTCCTGCTCTCCGCGCT
TCAGCAGGTGTATAGCAGCA
