[The description below was written by a language model from this plasmid's Addgene catalogue record.]
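Description:
pWZL Neo Myr Flag MAST1 is a retroviral mammalian expression plasmid carrying the human MAST1 open reading frame (microtubule associated serine/threonine kinase 1) in the pWZL-Neo-Myr-Flag-DEST Gateway destination backbone. It is propagated in bacteria under ampicillin selection, in a recombination-deficient strain chosen to limit rearrangement, which is a common concern with the repeated sequences of retroviral vectors. Transduced or transfected mammalian cells are selected with G418 through the neomycin resistance marker. The record gives no feature table, so the promoter driving the insert, the origin of replication and the arrangement linking the kinase to the neomycin marker are not explicitly stated. Copy number is listed as unknown.

The ORF was first cloned into a Gateway entry vector and then transferred by an LR recombination reaction into the destination vector, placing it in frame behind two backbone-encoded N-terminal elements: a myristoylation signal and a Flag epitope. A myristoylation sequence directs lipid modification of the protein's N terminus and so targets the fusion to membranes, a strategy often used to promote constitutive activation of kinases. The Flag tag allows detection or immunoprecipitation of the expressed protein.

The construct is one member of a kinase ORF library assembled for integrative genomic screening for oncogenes in breast cancer, in which myristoylated kinases are stably introduced into cells by retroviral delivery. The depositors note that the identity of the gene has been verified, but that the clone has not been fully sequenced, so minor mutations cannot be excluded.
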