Addgene plasmid #20532: pWZL Neo Myr Flag MAST1
Depositing lab: William Hahn & Jean Zhao. Depositing organization: Dana-Farber Cancer Institute. Publication: Integrative Genomic Approaches Identify IKBKE as a Breast Cancer Oncogene (Kinase Library Clones). Boehm JS, Zhao JJ, Yao J, Kim SY, Firestein R, Dunn IF, Sjostrom SK, Garraway LA, Weremowicz S, Richardson AL, Greulich H, Stewart CJ, Mulvey LA, Shen RR, Ambrogio L, Hirozane-Kishikawa T, Hill DE, Vidal M, Meyerson M, Grenier JK, Hinkle G, Root DE, Roberts TM, Lander ES, Polyak K, Hahn WC. Cell. 2007 Jun 15. 129(6):1065-1079. 10.1016/j.cell.2007.03.052 PubMed 17574021.
Backbone
  Vector backbone: pWZL-Neo-Myr-Flag-DEST
  Backbone manufacturer: William Hahn Lab (available at Addgene, #15300)
  Vector type: Mammalian Expression, Retroviral
  Selectable markers: Neomycin (select with G418)
Growth in bacteria
  Bacterial resistance: Ampicillin, 100 μg/mL
  Growth temperature: 37°C
  Growth strain: Stbl3
  Growth instructions: Stbl3 cells to prevent recombination.
  Copy number: Unknown
Gene/Insert
  Gene/Insert name: MAST1 (alt name: microtubule associated serine/threonine kinase 1)
  Species: H. sapiens (human)
  GenBank ID: NM_014975
  Entrez Gene: MAST1 (a.k.a. MCCCHCM, SAST)
  Tag / fusion protein: Myr (N terminal on backbone); Flag (N terminal on backbone)
  Cloning method: Gateway Cloning
  Sequencing primers: 5′ pWZL-Fwd (GAA CCT CCT CGT TCG ACC); 3′ pWZL-Rev (TTC CGG GCC CTC ACA TTG)
Resource information
  A portion of this plasmid was derived from a plasmid made by: 4-E12
Terms and licenses: Academic/Nonprofit Terms; Industry Terms: Not Available to Industry
Depositor comments: ORFs were cloned into Gateway compatible pEntry vectors. An LR recombination reaction was performed to move the ORF to pWZL-Neo-Myr-Flag DEST such that the ORF would have 5' myristoylation and flag tags. This plasmid is part of a kinase library, and the gene has been verified, but has not been fully sequenced for minor mutations. Please see the following link for plasmids from this article that are not part of the kinase library http://www.addgene.org/pubmed/17574021
How to cite: pWZL Neo Myr Flag MAST1 was a gift from William Hahn & Jean Zhao (Addgene plasmid # 20532 ; http://n2t.net/addgene:20532 ; RRID:Addgene_20532)
